Addgene plasmid #47872: pSimpleII-NmCas9-FLAG
Purpose: FLAG tagged NmCas9 with no NLS.
Depositing lab: Erik Sontheimer & James Thomson. Depositing organization: Morgridge Institute for Research. Publication: Efficient genome engineering in human pluripotent stem cells using Cas9 from Neisseria meningitidis. Hou Z, Zhang Y, Propson NE, Howden SE, Chu LF, Sontheimer EJ, Thomson JA. Proc Natl Acad Sci U S A. 2013 Aug 12. 10.1073/pnas.1313587110 PubMed 23940360.
Backbone
  Vector backbone: pSimpleII
  Backbone size w/o insert (bp): 5000
  Total vector size (bp): 8501
  Vector type: Mammalian Expression, CRISPR
Growth in bacteria
  Bacterial resistance: Ampicillin, 100 μg/mL
  Growth temperature: 37°C
  Growth strain: Top10
  Copy number: Unknown
Gene/Insert
  Gene/Insert name: NmCas9 (alt name: CSN1)
  Species: N meningitidis
  Insert size (bp): 3243
  Tag / fusion protein: FLAG (C terminal on insert)
Terms and licenses: Academic/Nonprofit Terms; Industry Terms: Not Available to Industry
How to cite: pSimpleII-NmCas9-FLAG was a gift from Erik Sontheimer & James Thomson (Addgene plasmid # 47872 ; http://n2t.net/addgene:47872 ; RRID:Addgene_47872)
