[The description below was written by a language model from this plasmid's Addgene catalogue record, the feature table of its GenBank file and pLannotate feature annotations shown in this document.]
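Description:
pSimpleII-NmCas9-FLAG is a mammalian expression plasmid in the CRISPR category, built on the pSimpleII backbone and encoding the Cas9 nuclease of Neisseria meningitidis (NmCas9, also called CSN1). In bacteria it is maintained through a high-copy ColE1/pUC-type origin and selected with ampicillin via a β-lactamase gene under its own promoter. The annotated full sequence also contains a mini-oriP element, an internally truncated form of the Epstein-Barr virus origin. This element can support episomal retention in mammalian cells when EBNA1 is available, but no EBNA1 gene is annotated on this plasmid. No intact mammalian selection marker is annotated. Small fragments of bom, the SV40 promoter, a tetracycline resistance gene, lacI and the lac promoter/operator region appear to be backbone remnants rather than working parts.

The expression cassette uses the strong constitutive human EF-1α promoter to drive the NmCas9 open reading frame of about 3.2 kb. A C-terminal FLAG epitope is fused directly to it; the annotation tool matched this to part of a 2xFLAG tag, and its length fits a single copy. A bovine growth hormone polyadenylation signal follows. The stated purpose is a FLAG-tagged NmCas9 with no nuclear localization signal, so the protein can be detected or immunoprecipitated through the tag, and it would plausibly serve as a comparison for NLS-bearing versions. No guide RNA, crRNA or tracrRNA cassette is annotated, so these would have to come from elsewhere. The associated work concerns genome engineering in human pluripotent stem cells.

The catalogue gives a total size of 8,501 bp, while the depositor's full sequence is 8,441 nt. The separate 978 bp GenBank record covers only part of the plasmid and carries no feature annotations.
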