Features (pLannotate 1.2.2; 15 found; start..end, strand, type, name):
     36..80      -  misc_feature   bom (fragment): basis of mobility region from pBR322
    236..1409    +  promoter       EF-1α promoter: strong constitutive promoter for human elongation factor EF-1α
   1421..4666    +  CDS            cas9: CAS9_NEIM8 - Experimental evidence at protein level: Swiss-Prot protein existence level 1. CRISPR (clustered regularly interspaced short palindromic repeat) is an adaptive immune system that provides protection against mobile genetic elements (viruses, transposable elements and conjugative plasmids). CRISPR clusters contain spacers, sequences complementary to antecedent mobile elements, and target invading nucleic acids. CRISPR clusters are transcribed and processed into CRISPR RNA (crRNA). In type II CRISPR systems correct processing of pre-crRNA requires a trans- encoded small RNA (tracrRNA)
   4667..4690    +  CDS            2xFLAG (fragment): two tandem FLAG® epitope tags
   4712..4936    +  polyA_signal   bGH poly(A) signal: bovine growth hormone polyadenylation signal
   4940..4961    +  promoter       SV40 promoter (fragment): SV40 enhancer and early promoter
   4966..5085    +  CDS            TcR (fragment): tetracycline efflux protein; tet; confers resistance to tetracycline
   5125..6238    +  rep_origin     mini-oriP: internally truncated variant of the Epstein-Barr virus oriP replication origin (Tanaka et al., 1999)
   6308..6324    -  protein_bind   lac operator: The lac repressor binds to the lac operator to inhibit transcription in E. coli. This inhibition can be relieved by adding lactose or isopropyl-β-D-thiogalactopyranoside (IPTG). lac repressor encoded by lacI
   6332..6362    -  promoter       lac promoter: promoter for the E. coli lac operon
   6377..6398    -  protein_bind   CAP binding site: CAP binding activates transcription in the presence of cAMP. E. coli catabolite activator protein
   6411..6503    -  CDS            lacI (fragment): lac repressor; lacI; The lac repressor binds to the lac operator to inhibit transcription in E. coli. This inhibition can be relieved by adding lactose or isopropyl-β-D-thiogalactopyranoside (IPTG).
   6686..7274    -  rep_origin     ori: high-copy-number ColE1/pMB1/pBR322/pUC origin of replication
   7445..8305    -  CDS            AmpR: β-lactamase; bla; confers resistance to ampicillin, carbenicillin, and related antibiotics
   8306..8410    -  promoter       AmpR promoter: bla
>Addgene plasmid #47872 | pSimpleII-NmCas9-FLAG | depositor full sequence | sequence record 68855 | pSimpleII-NmCas9-FLAG sequence 8441 bps
GACGGATCGGGAGATCTCCCGATCCCCTATGGTCGACTCTCAGTACAATCTGCTCTGATGCCGCATAGTT
AAGCCAGTATCTGCTCCCTGCTTGTGTGTTGGAGGTCGCTGAGTAGTGCGCGAGCAAAATTTAAGCTACA
ACAAGGCAAGGCTTGACCGACAATTGCATGAAGAATCTGCTTAGGGTTAGGCGTTTTGCGCTGCTTCGGG
GGTGAGGCTCCGGTGCCCGTCGTGAGGCTCCGGTGCCCGTCAGTGGGCAGAGCGCACATCGCCCACAGTC
CCCGAGAAGTTGGGGGGAGGGGTCGGCAATTGAACCGGTGCCTAGAGAAGGTGGCGCGGGGTAAACTGGG
AAAGTGATGTCGTGTACTGGCTCCGCCTTTTTCCCGAGGGTGGGGGAGAACCGTATATAAGTGCAGTAGT
CGCCGTGAACGTTCTTTTTCGCAACGGGTTTGCCGCCAGAACACAGGTAAGTGCCGTGTGTGGTTCCCGC
GGGCCTGGCCTCTTTACGGGTTATGGCCCTTGCGTGCCTTGAATTACTTCCACCTGGCTCCAGTACGTGA
TTCTTGATCCCGAGCTGGAGCCAGGGGCGGGCCTTGCGCTTTAGGAGCCCCTTCGCCTCGTGCTTGAGTT
GAGGCCTGGCCTGGGCGCTGGGGCCGCCGCGTGCGAATCTGGTGGCACCTTCGCGCCTGTCTCGCTGCTT
TCGATAAGTCTCTAGCCATTTAAAATTTTTGATGACCTGCTGCGACGCTTTTTTTCTGGCAAGATAGTCT
TGTAAATGCGGGCCAGGATCTGCACACTGGTATTTCGGTTTTTGGGGCCGCGGGCGGCGACGGGGCCCGT
GCGTCCCAGCGCACATGTTCGGCGAGGCGGGGCCTGCGAGCGCGGCCACCGAGAATCGGACGGGGGTCGG
ACGGGGGTAGTCTCAAGCTGGCCGGCCTGCTCTGGTGCCTGGCCTCGCGCCGCCGTGTATCGCCCCGCCC
TGGGCGGCAAGGCTGGCCCGGTCGGCACCAGTTGCGTGAGCGGAAAGATGGCCGCTTCCCGGCCCTGCTC
CAGGGGGCTCAAAATGGAGGACGCGGCGCTCGGGAGAGCGGGCGGGTGAGTCACCCACACAAAGGAAAGG
GGCCTTTCCGTCCTCAGCCGTCGCTTCATGTGACTCCACGGAGTACCGGGCGCCGTCCAGGCACCTCGAT
TAGTTCTGGAGCTTTTGGAGTACGTCGTCTTTAGGTTGGGGGGAGGGGTTTTATGCGATGGAGTTTCCCC
ACACTGAGTGGGTGGAGACTGAAGTTAGGCCAGCTTGGCACTTGATGTAATTCTCCTTGGAATTTGCCCT
TTTTGAGTTTGGATCTTGGTTCATTCTCAAGCCTCAGACAGTGGTTCAAAGTTTTTTTCTTCCATTTCAG
GTGTCGTGAACACCGCCACCATGGCTGCCTTCAAACCTAATTCAATCAACTACATCCTCGGCCTCGATAT
CGGCATCGCATCCGTCGGCTGGGCGATGGTAGAAATTGACGAAGAAGAAAACCCCATCCGCCTGATTGAT
TTGGGCGTGCGCGTATTTGAGCGTGCCGAAGTACCGAAAACAGGCGACTCCCTTGCCATGGCAAGGCGTT
TGGCGCGCAGTGTTCGCCGCCTGACCCGCCGTCGCGCCCACCGCCTGCTTCGGACCCGCCGCCTATTGAA
ACGCGAAGGCGTATTACAAGCCGCCAATTTTGACGAAAACGGCTTGATTAAATCCTTACCGAATACACCA
TGGCAACTTCGCGCAGCCGCATTAGACCGCAAACTGACGCCTTTAGAGTGGTCGGCAGTCTTGTTGCATT
TAATCAAACATCGCGGCTATTTATCGCAACGGAAAAACGAGGGCGAAACTGCCGATAAGGAGCTTGGCGC
TTTGCTTAAAGGCGTAGCCGGCAATGCCCATGCCTTACAGACAGGCGATTTCCGCACACCGGCCGAATTG
GCTTTAAATAAATTTGAGAAAGAAAGCGGCCATATCCGCAATCAGCGCAGCGATTATTCGCATACGTTCA
GCCGCAAAGATTTACAGGCGGAGCTGATTTTGCTGTTTGAAAAACAAAAAGAATTTGGCAATCCGCATGT
TTCAGGCGGCCTTAAAGAAGGTATTGAAACCCTACTGATGACGCAACGCCCTGCCCTGTCCGGCGATGCC
GTTCAAAAAATGTTGGGGCATTGCACCTTCGAACCGGCAGAGCCGAAAGCCGCTAAAAACACCTACACAG
CCGAACGTTTCATCTGGCTGACCAAGCTGAACAACCTGCGTATTTTAGAGCAAGGCAGCGAGCGGCCATT
GACCGATACCGAACGCGCCACGCTTATGGACGAGCCATACAGAAAATCCAAACTGACTTACGCACAAGCC
CGTAAGCTGCTGGGTTTAGAAGATACCGCCTTTTTCAAAGGCTTGCGCTATGGTAAAGACAATGCCGAAG
CCTCAACATTGATGGAAATGAAGGCCTACCATGCCATCAGCCGTGCACTGGAAAAAGAAGGATTGAAAGA
CAAAAAATCCCCATTAAACCTTTCTCCCGAATTACAAGACGAAATCGGCACGGCATTCTCCCTGTTCAAA
ACCGATGAAGACATTACAGGCCGTCTGAAAGACCGTATACAGCCCGAAATCTTAGAAGCGCTGTTGAAAC
ACATCAGCTTCGATAAGTTCGTCCAAATTTCCTTGAAAGCATTGCGCCGAATTGTGCCTCTAATGGAACA
AGGCAAACGTTACGATGAAGCCTGCGCCGAAATCTACGGAGACCATTACGGCAAGAAGAATACGGAAGAA
AAGATTTATCTGCCGCCGATTCCCGCCGACGAAATCCGCAACCCCGTCGTCTTGCGCGCCTTATCTCAAG
CACGTAAGGTCATTAACGGCGTGGTACGCCGTTACGGCTCCCCAGCTCGTATCCATATTGAAACTGCAAG
GGAAGTAGGTAAATCGTTTAAAGACCGCAAAGAAATTGAGAAACGCCAAGAAGAAAACCGCAAAGACCGG
GAAAAAGCCGCCGCCAAATTCCGAGAGTATTTCCCCAATTTTGTCGGAGAACCCAAATCCAAAGATATTC
TGAAACTGCGCCTGTACGAGCAACAACACGGCAAATGCCTGTATTCGGGCAAAGAAATCAACTTAGGCCG
TCTGAACGAAAAAGGCTATGTCGAAATCGACCATGCCCTGCCGTTCTCGCGCACATGGGACGACAGTTTC
AACAATAAAGTACTGGTATTGGGCAGCGAAAACCAAAACAAAGGCAATCAAACCCCTTACGAATACTTCA
ACGGCAAAGACAACAGCCGCGAATGGCAGGAATTTAAAGCGCGTGTCGAAACCAGCCGTTTCCCGCGCAG
TAAAAAACAACGGATTCTGCTGCAAAAATTCGATGAAGACGGCTTTAAAGAACGCAATCTGAACGACACG
CGCTACGTCAACCGTTTCCTGTGTCAATTTGTTGCCGACCGTATGCGGCTGACAGGTAAAGGCAAGAAAC
GTGTCTTTGCATCCAACGGACAAATTACCAATCTGTTGCGCGGCTTTTGGGGATTGCGCAAAGTGCGTGC
GGAAAACGACCGCCATCACGCCTTGGACGCCGTCGTCGTTGCCTGCTCGACCGTTGCCATGCAGCAGAAA
ATTACCCGTTTTGTACGCTATAAAGAGATGAACGCGTTTGACGGTAAAACCATAGACAAAGAAACAGGAG
AAGTGCTGCATCAAAAAACACACTTCCCACAACCTTGGGAATTTTTCGCACAAGAAGTCATGATTCGCGT
CTTCGGCAAACCGGACGGCAAACCCGAATTCGAAGAAGCCGATACCCTAGAAAAACTGCGCACGTTGCTT
GCCGAAAAATTATCATCTCGCCCCGAAGCCGTACACGAATACGTTACGCCACTGTTTGTTTCACGCGCGC
CCAATCGGAAGATGAGCGGGCAAGGGCATATGGAGACCGTCAAATCCGCCAAACGACTGGACGAAGGCGT
CAGCGTGTTGCGCGTACCGCTGACACAGTTAAAACTGAAAGACTTGGAAAAAATGGTCAATCGGGAGCGC
GAACCTAAGCTATACGAAGCACTGAAAGCACGGCTGGAAGCACATAAAGACGATCCTGCCAAAGCCTTTG
CCGAGCCGTTTTACAAATACGATAAAGCAGGCAACCGCACCCAACAGGTAAAAGCCGTACGCGTAGAGCA
AGTACAGAAAACCGGCGTATGGGTGCGCAACCATAACGGTATTGCCGACAACGCAACCATGGTGCGCGTA
GATGTGTTTGAGAAAGGCGACAAGTATTATCTGGTACCGATTTACAGTTGGCAGGTAGCGAAAGGGATTT
TGCCGGATAGGGCTGTTGTACAAGGAAAAGATGAAGAAGATTGGCAACTTATTGATGATAGTTTCAACTT
TAAATTCTCATTACACCCTAATGATTTAGTCGAGGTTATAACAAAAAAAGCTAGAATGTTTGGTTACTTT
GCCAGCTGCCATCGAGGCACAGGTAATATCAATATACGCATTCATGATCTTGATCATAAAATTGGCAAAA
ATGGAATACTGGAAGGTATCGGCGTCAAAACCGCCCTTTCATTCCAAAAATACCAAATTGACGAACTGGG
CAAAGAAATCAGACCATGCCGTCTGAAAAAACGCCCGCCTGTCCGTGATTATAAGGATGATGATGATAAG
TAACTCGCTGATCAGCCTCGACTGTGCCTTCTAGTTGCCAGCCATCTGTTGTTTGCCCCTCCCCCGTGCC
TTCCTTGACCCTGGAAGGTGCCACTCCCACTGTCCTTTCCTAATAAAATGAGGAAATTGCATCGCATTGT
CTGAGTAGGTGTCATTCTATTCTGGGGGGTGGGGTGGGGCAGGACAGCAAGGGGGAGGATTGGGAAGACA
ATAGCAGGCATGCTGGGGATGCGGTGGGCTCTATGGCTTCTGAGGCGGAAAGAACCAGCTGGGGCTCGAC
CGATGCCCTTGAGAGCCTTCAACCCAGTCAGCTCCTTCCGGTGGGCGCGGGGCATGACTATCGTCGCCGC
ACTTATGACTGTCTTCTTTATCATGCAACTCGTAGGACAGGTGCCTGGCCGGGGTCCCCCGGAAACTCGG
CCGTGGTGACCATGCAGGAAAAGGACAAGCAGCGAAAATTCACGCCCCCTTGGGAGGTGGCGGCATATGC
AAAGGATAGCACTCCCACTCTACTACTGGGTATCATATGCTGACTGTATATGCATGAGGATAGCATATGC
TACCCGGATACAGATTAGGATAGCATATACTACCCAGATATAGATTAGGATAGCATATGCTACCCAGATA
TAGATTAGGATAGCCTATGCTACCCAGATATAAATTAGGATAGCATATACTACCCAGATATAGATTAGGA
TAGCATATGCTACCCAGATATAGATTAGGATAGCCTATGCTACCCAGATATAGATTAGGATAGCATATGC
TACCCAGATATAGATTAGGATAGCATATGCTATCCAGATATTTGGGTAGTATATGCTACCCAGATATAAA
TTAGGATAGCATATACTACCCTAATCTCTATTAGGATAGCATATGCTACCCGGATACAGATTAGGATAGC
ATATACTACCCAGATATAGATTAGGATAGCATATGCTACCCAGATATAGATTAGGATAGCCTATGCTACC
CAGATATAAATTAGGATAGCATATACTACCCAGATATAGATTAGGATAGCATATGCTACCCAGATATAGA
TTAGGATAGCCTATGCTACCCAGATATAGATTAGGATAGCATATGCTATCCAGATATTTGGGTAGTATAT
GCTACCCATGGCAACATTAGCCCACCGTGCTCTCAGCGACCTCGTGAATATGAGGACCAACAACCCTGTG
CTTGGCGCTCAGGCGCAAGTGTGTGTAATTTGTCCTCCAGATCGCAGCAATCGCGCCCCTATCTTGGCCC
GCCCACCTACTTATGCAGGTATTCCCCGGGGTGCCATTAGTGGTTTTGTGGGCAAGTGGTTTGACCGCAG
TGGTTAGCGGGGTTACAATCAGCCAAGTTATTACACCCTTATTTTACAGTCCAAAACCGCAGGGCGGCGT
GTGGGGGCTGACGCGATCGCTGTTCCTTAGGACCCTTTTACTAACCCTAATTCGATAGCATATGCTTCCC
GTTGGGTAACATATGCTATTGAATTAGGGTTAGTCTGGATAGTATATACTACTACCCGGGAAGCATATGC
TACCCGTTTAGGGTTATACCGTCGACCTCTAGCTAGAGCTTGGCGTAATCATGGTCATAGCTGTTTCCTG
TGTGAAATTGTTATCCGCTCACAATTCCACACAACATACGAGCCGGAAGCATAAAGTGTAAAGCCTGGGG
TGCCTAATGAGTGAGCTAACTCACATTAATTGCGTTGCGCTCACTGCCCGCTTTCCAGTCGGGAAACCTG
TCGTGCCAGCTGCATTAATGAATCGGCCAACGCGCGGGGAGAGGCGGTTTGCGTATTGGGCGCTCTTCCG
CTTCCTCGCTCACTGACTCGCTGCGCTCGGTCGTTCGGCTGCGGCGAGCGGTATCAGCTCACTCAAAGGC
GGTAATACGGTTATCCACAGAATCAGGGGATAACGCAGGAAAGAACATGTGAGCAAAAGGCCAGCAAAAG
GCCAGGAACCGTAAAAAGGCCGCGTTGCTGGCGTTTTTCCATAGGCTCCGCCCCCCTGACGAGCATCACA
AAAATCGACGCTCAAGTCAGAGGTGGCGAAACCCGACAGGACTATAAAGATACCAGGCGTTTCCCCCTGG
AAGCTCCCTCGTGCGCTCTCCTGTTCCGACCCTGCCGCTTACCGGATACCTGTCCGCCTTTCTCCCTTCG
GGAAGCGTGGCGCTTTCTCAATGCTCACGCTGTAGGTATCTCAGTTCGGTGTAGGTCGTTCGCTCCAAGC
TGGGCTGTGTGCACGAACCCCCCGTTCAGCCCGACCGCTGCGCCTTATCCGGTAACTATCGTCTTGAGTC
CAACCCGGTAAGACACGACTTATCGCCACTGGCAGCAGCCACTGGTAACAGGATTAGCAGAGCGAGGTAT
GTAGGCGGTGCTACAGAGTTCTTGAAGTGGTGGCCTAACTACGGCTACACTAGAAGGACAGTATTTGGTA
TCTGCGCTCTGCTGAAGCCAGTTACCTTCGGAAAAAGAGTTGGTAGCTCTTGATCCGGCAAACAAACCAC
CGCTGGTAGCGGTGGTTTTTTTGTTTGCAAGCAGCAGATTACGCGCAGAAAAAAAGGATCTCAAGAAGAT
CCTTTGATCTTTTCTACGGGGTCTGACGCTCAGTGGAACGAAAACTCACGTTAAGGGATTTTGGTCATGA
GATTATCAAAAAGGATCTTCACCTAGATCCTTTTAAATTAAAAATGAAGTTTTAAATCAATCTAAAGTAT
ATATGAGTAAACTTGGTCTGACAGTTACCAATGCTTAATCAGTGAGGCACCTATCTCAGCGATCTGTCTA
TTTCGTTCATCCATAGTTGCCTGACTCCCCGTCGTGTAGATAACTACGATACGGGAGGGCTTACCATCTG
GCCCCAGTGCTGCAATGATACCGCGAGACCCACGCTCACCGGCTCCAGATTTATCAGCAATAAACCAGCC
AGCCGGAAGGGCCGAGCGCAGAAGTGGTCCTGCAACTTTATCCGCCTCCATCCAGTCTATTAATTGTTGC
CGGGAAGCTAGAGTAAGTAGTTCGCCAGTTAATAGTTTGCGCAACGTTGTTGCCATTGCTACAGGCATCG
TGGTGTCACGCTCGTCGTTTGGTATGGCTTCATTCAGCTCCGGTTCCCAACGATCAAGGCGAGTTACATG
ATCCCCCATGTTGTGCAAAAAAGCGGTTAGCTCCTTCGGTCCTCCGATCGTTGTCAGAAGTAAGTTGGCC
GCAGTGTTATCACTCATGGTTATGGCAGCACTGCATAATTCTCTTACTGTCATGCCATCCGTAAGATGCT
TTTCTGTGACTGGTGAGTACTCAACCAAGTCATTCTGAGAATAGTGTATGCGGCGACCGAGTTGCTCTTG
CCCGGCGTCAATACGGGATAATACCGCGCCACATAGCAGAACTTTAAAAGTGCTCATCATTGGAAAACGT
TCTTCGGGGCGAAAACTCTCAAGGATCTTACCGCTGTTGAGATCCAGTTCGATGTAACCCACTCGTGCAC
CCAACTGATCTTCAGCATCTTTTACTTTCACCAGCGTTTCTGGGTGAGCAAAAACAGGAAGGCAAAATGC
CGCAAAAAAGGGAATAAGGGCGACACGGAAATGTTGAATACTCATACTCTTCCTTTTTCAATATTATTGA
AGCATTTATCAGGGTTATTGTCTCATGAGCGGATACATATTTGAATGTATTTAGAAAAATAAACAAATAG
GGGTTCCGCGCACATTTCCCCGAAAAGTGCCACCTGACGTC
