LOCUS       Exported 978 bp ds-DNA linear SYN 02-JUN-2021
DEFINITION  FLAG tagged NmCas9 with no NLS..
ACCESSION   .
VERSION     .
KEYWORDS    pSimpleII-NmCas9-FLAG
SOURCE      synthetic DNA construct
  ORGANISM  synthetic DNA construct
REFERENCE   1 (bases 1 to 978)
  AUTHORS   Hou Z, Zhang Y, Propson NE, Howden SE, Chu LF, Sontheimer EJ,
            Thomson JA
  TITLE     Efficient genome engineering in human pluripotent stem cells using
            Cas9 from Neisseria meningitidis.
  JOURNAL   Proc Natl Acad Sci U S A. 2013 Aug 12.
  PUBMED    23940360
REFERENCE   2 (bases 1 to 978)
  AUTHORS   .
  TITLE     Direct Submission
  JOURNAL   Exported Jun 2, 2021 from SnapGene Server 1.1.58
            http://www.snapgene.com
FEATURES             Location/Qualifiers
     source          1..978
                     /organism="synthetic DNA construct"
                     /mol_type="other DNA"
ORIGIN
        1 tatcatcatc atccttataa tcacggacag gcgggcgttt tttcagacgg catggtctga
       61 tttctttgcc cagttcgtca atttggtatt tttggaatga aagggcggtt ttgacgccga
      121 taccttccag tattccattt ttgccaattt tatgatcaag atcatgaatg cgtatattga
      181 tattacctgt gcctcgatgg cagctggcaa agtaaccaaa cattctagct ttttttgtta
      241 taacctcgac taaatcatta gggtgtaatg agaatttaaa gttgaaacta tcatcaataa
      301 gttgccaatc ttcttcatct tttccttgta caacagccct atccggcaaa atccctttcg
      361 ctacctgcca actgtaaatc ggtaccagat aatacttgtc gcctttctca aacacatcta
      421 cgcgcaccat ggttgcgttg tcggcaatac cgttatggtt gcgcacccat acgccggttt
      481 tctgtacttg ctctacgcgt acggctttta cctgttgggt gcggttgcct gctttatcgt
      541 atttgtaaaa cggctcggca aaggctttgg caggatcgtc tttatgtgct tccagccgtg
      601 ctttcagtgc ttcgtatagc ttaggttcgc gctcccgatt gaccattttt tccaagtctt
      661 tcagttttaa ctgtgtcagc ggtacgcgca acacgctgac gccttcgtcc agtcgtttgg
      721 cggatttgac ggtctccata tgcccttgcc cgctcatctt ccgattgggc gcgcgtgaaa
      781 caaacagtgg cgtaacgtat tcgtgtacgg cttcggggcg agatgataat ttttcggcaa
      841 gcaacgtgcg cagtttttct agggtatcgg cttcttcgaa ttcgggtttg ccgtccggtt
      901 tgccgaagac gcgaatcatg acttcttgtg cgaaaaattc ccaaggttgt gggaagtgtg
      961 ttttttgatg cagcactt
//
