>Addgene plasmid #47872 | pSimpleII-NmCas9-FLAG | addgene partial sequence | sequence record 71712 | EF1a-F 5'-TCAAGCCTCAGACAGTGGTTC-3'
TCGATATCGGCATCGCATCCGTCGGCTGGGCGATGGTAGAAATTGACGAAGAAGAAAACCCCATCCGCCT
GATTGATTTGGGCGTGCGCGTATTTGAGCGTGCCGAAGTACCGAAAACAGGCGACTCCCTTGCCATGGCA
AGGCGTTTGGCGCGCAGTGTTCGCCGCCTGACCCGCCGTCGCGCCCACCGCCTGCTTCGGACCCGCCGCC
TATTGAAACGCGAAGGCGTATTACAAGCCGCCAATTTTGACGAAAACGGCTTGATTAAATCCTTACCGAA
TACACCATGGCAACTTCGCGCAGCCGCATTAGACCGCAAACTGACGCCTTTAGAGTGGTCGGCAGTCTTG
TTGCATTTAATCAAACATCGCGGCTATTTATCGCAACGGAAAAACGAGGGCGAAACTGCCGATAAGGAGC
TTGGCGCTTTGCTTAAAGGCGTAGCCGGCAATGCCCATGCCTTACAGACAGGCGATTTCCGCACACCGGC
CGAATTGGCTTTAAATAAATTTGAGAAAGAAAGCGGCCATATCCGCAATCAGCGCAGCGATTATTCGCAT
ACGTTCAGCCGCAAAGATTTACAGGCGGAGCTGATTTTGCTGTTTGAAAAACAAAAAGAATTTGGCAATC
CGCATGTTTCAGGCGGCCTTAAAGAAGGTATTGAAACCCTACTGATGACGCAACGCCCTGCCCTGTCCGG
CGATGCCGTTCAAAAAATGTTGGGGCATTGCACCTTCGAACCGGCAGAGCCGAAAGCCGCTAAAAACACC
TACACAGCCGAACGTTTCATCTGGCTGACCAAGCTGAACAACCTGCGTATTTTAGAGCAAGGCAGCGAGC
GGCCATTGACCGATACCGAACGCGCCACGCTTATGGACGAGCCATACAGAAAATC
